>Addgene plasmid #139073 | pHCKan-phoBp-GFPuv | addgene full sequence | sequence record 276364 | Addgene NGS Result
CAGTCCAGTTACGCTGGAGTCTGAGGCTCGTCCTGAATGATATCAAGCTTGAATTCGTTGCCACGGAAAT
CAATAACCTGAAGATATGTGCGACGAGCTTTTCATAAATCTGTCATAAATCTGACGCATAATGACGTCGC
ATTAATGATCGCAACCTATTTATTTGTAGGAGGATAATCTATGGCTAGCAAAGGAGAAGAACTTTTCACT
GGAGTTGTCCCAATTCTTGTTGAATTAGATGGTGATGTTAATGGGCACAAATTTTCTGTCAGTGGAGAGG
GTGAAGGTGATGCTACATACGGAAAGCTTACCCTTAAATTTATTTGCACTACTGGAAAACTACCTGTTCC
ATGGCCAACACTTGTCACTACTTTCTCTTATGGTGTTCAATGCTTTTCCCGTTATCCGGATCATATGAAA
CGGCATGACTTTTTCAAGAGTGCCATGCCCGAAGGTTATGTACAGGAACGCACTATATCTTTCAAAGATG
ACGGGAACTACAAGACGCGTGCTGAAGTCAAGTTTGAAGGTGATACCCTTGTTAATCGTATCGAGTTAAA
AGGTATTGATTTTAAAGAAGATGGAAACATTCTCGGACACAAACTCGAGTACAACTATAACTCACACAAT
GTATACATCACGGCAGACAAACAAAAGAATGGAATCAAAGCTAACTTCAAAATTCGCCACAACATTGAAG
ATGGATCCGTTCAACTAGCAGACCATTATCAACAAAATACTCCAATTGGCGATGGCCCTGTCCTTTTACC
AGACAACCATTACCTGTCGACACAATCTGCCCTTTCGAAAGATCCCAACGAAAAGCGTGACCACATGGTC
CTTCTTGAGTTTGTAACTGCTGCTGGGATTACACATGGCATGGATGAGCTCTACAAATAATGAGGATCCC
CGGCTTATCGGTCAGTTTCACCTGATTTACGTAAAAACCCGCTTCGGCGGGTTTTTGCTTTTGGAGGGGC
AGAAAGATGAATGACTGTCCACGACGCTATACCCAAAAGAAAGACGAATTCTCTAGATATCGCTCAATAC
TGACCATTTAAATCATACCTGACCTCCATAGCAGAAAGTCAAAAGCCTCCGACCGGAGGCTTTTGACTTG
ATCGGCACGTAAGAGGTTCCAACTTTCACCATAATGAAATAAGATCACTACCGGGCGTATTTTTTGAGTT
ATCGAGATTTTCAGGAGCTAAGGAAGCTAAAATGAGCCATATTCAACGGGAAACGTCTTGCTCGAGGCCG
CGATTAAATTCCAACATGGATGCTGATTTATATGGGTATAAATGGGCTCGCGATAATGTCGGGCAATCAG
GTGCGACAATCTATCGATTGTATGGGAAGCCCGATGCGCCAGAGTTGTTTCTGAAACATGGCAAAGGTAG
CGTTGCCAATGATGTTACAGATGAGATGGTCAGGCTAAACTGGCTGACGGAATTTATGCCTCTTCCGACC
ATCAAGCATTTTATCCGTACTCCTGATGATGCATGGTTACTCACCACTGCGATCCCAGGGAAAACAGCAT
TCCAGGTATTAGAAGAATATCCTGATTCAGGTGAAAATATTGTTGATGCGCTGGCAGTGTTCCTGCGCCG
GTTGCATTCGATTCCTGTTTGTAATTGTCCTTTTAACGGCGATCGCGTATTTCGTCTCGCTCAGGCGCAA
TCACGAATGAATAACGGTTTGGTTGGTGCGAGTGATTTTGATGACGAGCGTAATGGCTGGCCTGTTGAAC
AAGTCTGGAAAGAAATGCATAAGCTTTTGCCATTCTCACCGGATTCAGTCGTCACCCATGGTGATTTCTC
ACTTGATAACCTTATTTTTGACGAGGGGAAATTAATAGGTTGTATTGATGTTGGACGAGTCGGAATCGCA
GACCGATACCAGGATCTTGCCATCCTATGGAACTGCCTCGGTGAGTTTTCTCCTTCATTACAGAAACGGC
TTTTTCAAAAATATGGTATTGATAATCCTGATATGAATAAATTGCAGTTTCACTTGATGCTCGATGAGTT
TTTCTGAGGGCCCAAATGTAATCACCTGGCTCACCTTCGGGTGGGCCTTTCTGCGTTGCTGGCGTTTTTC
CATAGGCTCCGCCCCCCTGACGAGCATCACAAAAATCGATGCTCAAGTCAGAGGTGGCGAAACCCGACAG
GACTATAAAGATACCAGGCGTTTCCCCCTGGAAGCTCCCTCGTGCGCTCTCCTGTTCCGACCCTGCCGCT
TACCGGATACCTGTCCGCCTTTCTCCCTTCGGGAAGCGTGGCGCTTTCTCATAGCTCACGCTGTAGGTAT
CTCAGTTCGGTGTAGGTCGTTCGCTCCAAGCTGGGCTGTGTGCACGAACCCCCCGTTCAGCCCGACCGCT
GCGCCTTATCCGGTAACTATCGTCTTGAGTCCAACCCGGTAAGACACGACTTATCGCCACTGGCAGCAGC
CACTGGTAACAGGATTAGCAGAGCGAGGTATGTAGGCGGTGCTACAGAGTTCTTGAAGTGGTGGCCTAAC
TACGGCTACACTAGAAGAACAGTATTTGGTATCTGCGCTCTGCTGAAGCCAGTTACCTCGGAAAAAGAGT
TGGTAGCTCTTGATCCGGCAAACAAACCACCGCTGGTAGCGGTGGTTTTTTTGTTTGCAAGCAGCAGATT
ACGCGCAGAAAAAAAGGATCTCAAGAAGATCCTTTGATTTTCTACCGAAGAAAGGCCCACCCGTGAAGGT
GAGCCAGTGAGTTGATTG
Features (pLannotate 1.2.2; 7 found; start..end, strand, type, name):
    181..900     +  CDS            Cycle 3 GFP: Cycle 3 GFP (Crameri et al., 1996) mammalian codon-optimized
   1087..1118    +  terminator     tonB terminator: bidirectional E. coli tonB-P14 transcription terminator
   1119..1221    +  promoter       cat promoter: promoter of the E. coli cat gene encoding chloramphenicol acetyltransferase
   1222..2035    +  CDS            KanR (fragment): aminoglycoside phosphotransferase; aph(3')-Ia; confers resistance to kanamycin in bacteria or G418 (Geneticin®) in eukaryotes
   2058..2085    +  terminator     T7Te terminator: phage T7 early transcription terminator
   2097..2684    -  rep_origin     ori: high-copy-number ColE1/pMB1/pBR322/pUC origin of replication
   2706..2735    -  terminator     T3Te terminator: phage T3 early transcription terminator
