[The description below was written by a language model from this plasmid's Addgene catalogue record and pLannotate feature annotations shown in this document.]
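Description:
pHCKan-phoBp-GFPuv is a small (about 2.7 kb) high-copy bacterial expression plasmid built on the pSMART-HC Kan backbone and assembled by Gibson cloning. It replicates in E. coli from a ColE1/pUC-type origin and is selected with kanamycin through an aminoglycoside phosphotransferase gene, aph(3')-Ia, which the annotation places downstream of a cat-type promoter. As is characteristic of the pSMART design, the functional modules are insulated from one another by transcription terminators. A bidirectional tonB terminator sits between the reporter and the resistance cassette, a T7 early terminator follows the kanamycin gene, and a T3 early terminator flanks the origin. This arrangement limits read-through into or out of the insert.

The payload is a reporter cassette in which the E. coli phoB promoter (phoBp) drives GFPuv, annotated here as the Cycle 3 GFP variant, a bright, well-folding GFP mutant. The promoter itself was not picked up by the automated feature annotation, but it presumably lies in the roughly 180 nt upstream of the GFP coding sequence. phoB belongs to the phosphate starvation regulon, so its promoter is quiet while phosphate is plentiful and switches on when phosphate is depleted.

The construct therefore reports low-phosphate-induced expression, with no added inducer needed. According to the record, it belongs to work characterising phosphate-regulated promoters for two-stage autoinduction in E. coli, in which growth is followed by production once phosphate runs out. The depositor notes that routine cloning strains suffice for propagation, while strain DLF_R002 is used for recombinant protein production.
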