Addgene plasmid #139073: pHCKan-phoBp-GFPuv
Purpose: Low phosphate inducible promoter phoBp for GFP expression
Depositing lab: Michael Lynch. Depositing organization: Duke University. Publication: Media Robustness and Scalability of Phosphate Regulated Promoters Useful for Two-Stage Autoinduction in E. coli. Moreb EA, Ye Z, Efromson JP, Hennigan JN, Menacho-Melgar R, Lynch MD. ACS Synth Biol. 2020 Jun 19;9(6):1483-1486. doi: 10.1021/acssynbio.0c00182. Epub 2020 May 27. PubMed 32353228.
Backbone
  Vector backbone: pSMART-HC Kan
  Vector type: Bacterial Expression
Growth in bacteria
  Bacterial resistance: Kanamycin, 50 μg/mL
  Growth temperature: 37°C
  Growth strain: DH5alpha ; DLF_R002
  Copy number: High Copy
Gene/Insert
  Gene/Insert name: phoBp-GFPuv
  Species: E. coli
  Cloning method: Gibson Cloning
Terms and licenses: Academic/Nonprofit Terms; Industry Terms: Not Available to Industry
Depositor comments: DLF_R002 is used for recombinant protein production. It is not required to propogate the plasmid.
How to cite: pHCKan-phoBp-GFPuv was a gift from Michael Lynch (Addgene plasmid # 139073 ; http://n2t.net/addgene:139073 ; RRID:Addgene_139073)
